LOCUS       Exported 6013 bp ds-DNA circular SYN 13-MAY-2021
DEFINITION  Yeast Expression plasmid for SARS-CoV-2 N (nucleocapsid).
ACCESSION   .
VERSION     .
KEYWORDS    pGBW-m4046174
SOURCE      synthetic DNA construct
  ORGANISM  synthetic DNA construct
REFERENCE   1 (bases 1 to 6013)
  TITLE     SARS-CoV-2 protein Yeast expression constructs, tagged, for protein
            expression and/or purification
REFERENCE   2 (bases 1 to 6013)
  AUTHORS   .
  TITLE     Direct Submission
  JOURNAL   Exported May 13, 2021 from SnapGene Server 1.1.58
            http://www.snapgene.com
FEATURES             Location/Qualifiers
     source          1..6013
                     /organism="synthetic DNA construct"
                     /mol_type="other DNA"
     promoter        10..417
                     /gene="S. cerevisiae TEF1"
                     /label=TEF1 promoter
                     /note="promoter for EF-1-alpha"
     CDS             1688..1705
                     /codon_start=1
                     /product="thrombin recognition and cleavage site"
                     /label=thrombin site
                     /translation="LVPRGS"
     CDS             1706..1723
                     /codon_start=1
                     /product="6xHis affinity tag"
                     /label=6xHis
                     /translation="HHHHHH"
     primer_bind     complement(1768..1786)
                     /label=CYC1
                     /note="CYC1 transcription termination signal, reverse
                     primer"
     CDS             2137..2940
                     /codon_start=1
                     /gene="S. cerevisiae URA3"
                     /product="orotidine-5'-phosphate decarboxylase, required
                     for uracil biosynthesis"
                     /label=URA3
                     /note="yeast auxotrophic marker, counterselectable with
                     5-fluoroorotic acid (5-FOA)"
                     /translation="MSKATYKERAATHPSPVAAKLFNIMHEKQTNLCASLDVRTTKELL
                     ELVEALGPKICLLKTHVDILTDFSMEGTVKPLKALSAKYNFLLFEDRKFADIGNTVKLQ
                     YSAGVYRIAEWADITNAHGVVGPGIVSGLKQAAEEVTKEPRGLLMLAELSCKGSLSTGE
                     YTKGTVDIAKSDKDFVIGFIAQRDMGGRDEGYDWLIMTPGVGLDDKGDALGQQYRTVDD
                     VVSTGSDIIIVGRGLFAKGRDAKVEGERYRKAGWEAYLRRCGQQN"
     rep_origin      3023..4005
                     /label=2u ori
                     /note="yeast 2u plasmid origin of replication"
     terminator      4083..4112
                     /label=T3Te terminator
                     /note="phage T3 early transcription terminator"
     rep_origin      4134..4721
                     /direction=RIGHT
                     /label=ori
                     /note="high-copy-number ColE1/pMB1/pBR322/pUC origin of
                     replication"
     terminator      4733..4760
                     /label=T7Te terminator
                     /note="phage T7 early transcription terminator"
     CDS             complement(4784..4975)
                     /codon_start=1
                     /gene="rop"
                     /product="Rop protein, which maintains plasmids at low copy
                     number"
                     /label=rop
                     /translation="MTKQEKTALNMARFIRSQTLTLLEKLNELDADEQADICESLHDHA
                     DELYRSCLARFGDDGENL"
     CDS             complement(4976..5836)
                     /codon_start=1
                     /gene="bla"
                     /product="beta-lactamase"
                     /label=AmpR
                     /note="confers resistance to ampicillin, carbenicillin, and
                     related antibiotics"
                     /translation="MSIQHFRVALIPFFAAFCLPVFAHPETLVKVKDAEDQLGARVGYI
                     ELDLNSGKILESLRPEERFPMMSTFKVLLCGAVLSRIDAGQEQLGRRIHYSQNDLVEYS
                     PVTEKHLTDGMTVRELCSAAITMSDNTAANLLLATIGGPKELTAFLHNMGDHVTRLDRW
                     EPELNEAIPNDERDTTMPVAMATTLRKLLTGELLTLASRQQLIDWMEADKVAGSLLRSA
                     LPAGWFIADKSGAGERGSRGIIAALGPDGKPSRIVVIYTTGSQATMDERNRQIAEIGAS
                     LIKHW"
     primer_bind     5599..5618
                     /label=Amp-R
                     /note="Ampicillin resistance gene, reverse primer"
     promoter        complement(5837..5939)
                     /label=cat promoter
                     /note="promoter of the E. coli cat gene encoding
                     chloramphenicol acetyltransferase"
     terminator      5940..5971
                     /label=tonB terminator
                     /note="bidirectional E. coli tonB-P14 transcription
                     terminator"
ORIGIN
        1 gcggccgccc cacacaccat agcttcaaaa tgtttctact ccttttttac tcttccagat
       61 tttctcggac tccgcgcatc gccgtaccac ttcaaaacac ccaagcacag catactaaat
      121 ttcccctctt tcttcctcta gggtgtcgtt aattacccgt actaaaggtt tggaaaagaa
      181 aaaagagacc gcctcgtttc tttttcttcg tcgaaaaagg caataaaaat ttttatcacg
      241 tttctttttc ttgaaaattt ttttttttga tttttttctc tttcgatgac ctcccattga
      301 tatttaagtt aataaacggt cttcaatttc tcaagtttca gtttcatttt tcttgttcta
      361 ttacaacttt ttttacttct tgctcattag aaagaaagca tagcaatcta atctaagttt
      421 taattacaaa atgtctgata atggacccca aaatcagcga aatgcacccc gcattacgtt
      481 tggtggaccc tcagattcaa ctggcagtaa ccagaatgga gaacgcagtg gggcgcgatc
      541 aaaacaacgt cggccccaag gtttacccaa taatactgcg tcttggttca ccgctctcac
      601 tcaacatggc aaggaagacc ttaaattccc tcgaggacaa ggcgttccaa ttaacaccaa
      661 tagcagtcca gatgaccaaa ttggctacta ccgaagagct accagacgaa ttcgtggtgg
      721 tgacggtaaa atgaaagatc tcagtccaag atggtatttc tactacctag gaactgggcc
      781 agaagctgga cttccctatg gtgctaacaa agacggcatc atatgggttg caactgaggg
      841 agccttgaat acaccaaaag atcacattgg cacccgcaat cctgctaaca atgctgcaat
      901 cgtgctacaa cttcctcaag gaacaacatt gccaaaaggc ttctacgcag aagggagcag
      961 aggcggcagt caagcctctt ctcgttcctc atcacgtagt cgcaacagtt caagaaattc
     1021 aactccaggc agcagtaggg gaacttctcc tgctagaatg gctggcaatg gcggtgatgc
     1081 tgctcttgct ttgctgctgc ttgacagatt gaaccagctt gagagcaaaa tgtctggtaa
     1141 aggccaacaa caacaaggcc aaactgtcac taagaaatct gctgctgagg cttctaagaa
     1201 gcctcggcaa aaacgtactg ccactaaagc atacaatgta acacaagctt tcggcagacg
     1261 tggtccagaa caaacccaag gaaattttgg ggaccaggaa ctaatcagac aaggaactga
     1321 ttacaaacat tggccgcaaa ttgcacaatt tgcccccagc gcttcagcgt tcttcggaat
     1381 gtcgcgcatt ggcatggaag tcacaccttc gggaacgtgg ttgacctaca caggtgccat
     1441 caaattggat gacaaagatc caaatttcaa agatcaagtc attttgctga ataagcatat
     1501 tgacgcatac aaaacattcc caccaacaga gcctaaaaag gacaaaaaga agaaggctga
     1561 tgaaactcaa gccttaccgc agagacagaa gaaacagcaa actgtgactc ttcttcctgc
     1621 tgcagatttg gatgatttct ccaaacaatt gcaacaatcc atgagcagtg ctgactcaac
     1681 tcaggccctc gtgccgagag gttctcacca tcatcaccat cattaaacag gccccttttc
     1741 ctttgtcgat atcatgtaat tagttatgtc acgcttacat tcacgccctc ctcccacatc
     1801 cgctctaacc gaaaaggaag gagttagaca acctgaagtc taggtcccta tttatttttt
     1861 ttaatagtta tgttagtatt aagaacgtta tttatatttc aaatttttct tttttttctg
     1921 tacaaagcgg ccgccgaacc actagtgcac tgcagtacac ggtttccttg aaattttttt
     1981 gattcggtaa tctccgaaca gaaggaagaa cgaaggaagg agcacagact tagattggta
     2041 tatatacgca tatgtagtgt tgaagaaaca tgaaattgcc cagtattctt aacccaactg
     2101 cacagaacaa aaacgtgcag gaaacgaaga taaatcatgt cgaaagctac atataaggaa
     2161 cgtgctgcta ctcatcctag tcctgttgct gccaagctat ttaatatcat gcacgaaaag
     2221 caaacaaact tgtgtgcttc attggatgtt cgtaccacca aggaattact ggagttagtt
     2281 gaagcattag gtcccaaaat ttgtttacta aaaacacatg tggatatctt gactgatttt
     2341 tccatggagg gcacagttaa gccgctaaag gcattatccg ccaagtacaa ttttttactc
     2401 ttcgaggaca gaaaatttgc tgacattggt aatacagtca aattgcagta ctctgcgggt
     2461 gtatacagaa tagcagaatg ggcagacatt acgaatgcac acggtgtggt gggcccaggt
     2521 attgttagcg gtttgaagca ggcggcagaa gaagtaacaa aggaacctag aggccttttg
     2581 atgttagcag aattgtcatg caagggctcc ctatctactg gagaatatac taagggtact
     2641 gttgacattg cgaagagcga caaagatttt gttatcggct ttattgctca aagagacatg
     2701 ggtggaagag atgaaggtta cgattggttg attatgacac ccggtgtggg tttagatgac
     2761 aagggagatg cattgggtca acagtataga accgtggatg atgtggtttc tacaggatct
     2821 gacattatta ttgttggaag aggactattt gcaaagggaa gggatgctaa ggtagagggt
     2881 gaacgttaca gaaaagcagg ctgggaagca tatttgagaa gatgcggcca gcaaaactaa
     2941 aaaactgtat tataagtaaa tgcatgtata ctaaactcac aaattagagc ttcaatttaa
     3001 ttatatcagt tattacccga gtaacgaagc atctgtgctt cattttgtag aacaaaaatg
     3061 caacgcgaga gcgctaattt ttcaaacaaa gaatctgagc tgcattttta cagaacagaa
     3121 atgcaacgcg aaagcgctat tttaccaacg aagaatctgt gcttcatttt tgtaaaacaa
     3181 aaatgcaacg cgagagcgct aatttttcaa acaaagaatc tgagctgcat ttttacagaa
     3241 cagaaatgca acgcgagagc gctattttac caacaaagaa tctatacttc ttttttgttc
     3301 tacaaaaatg catcccgaga gcgctatttt tctaacaaag catcttagat tacttttttt
     3361 ctcctttgtg cgctctataa tgcagtctct tgataacttt ttgcactgta ggtccgttaa
     3421 ggttagaaga aggctacttt ggtgtctatt ttctcttcca taaaaaaagc ctgactccac
     3481 ttcccgcgtt tactgattac tagcgaagct gcgggtgcat tttttcaaga taaaggcatc
     3541 cccgattata ttctataccg atgtggattg cgcatacttt gtgaacagaa agtgatagcg
     3601 ttgatgattc ttcattggtc agaaaattat gaacggtttc ttctattttg tctctatata
     3661 ctacgtatag gaaatgttta cattttcgta ttgttttcga ttcactctat gaatagttct
     3721 tactacaatt tttttgtcta aagagtaata ctagagataa acataaaaaa tgtagaggtc
     3781 gagtttagat gcaagttcaa ggagcgaaag gtggatgggt aggttatata gggatatagc
     3841 acagagatat atagcaaaga gatacttttg agcaatgttt gtggaagcgg tattcgcaat
     3901 attttagtag ctcgttacag tccggtgcgt ttttggtttt ttgaaagtgc gtcatcagag
     3961 cgcttttggt tttcaaaagc gctctgaagt tcctatactt tctagctaga gaataggaac
     4021 ttcccgagcg gccgcgtgtt acaagcttga ctccagcgta actggactgc aatcaactca
     4081 ctggctcacc ttcacgggtg ggcctttctt cggtagaaaa tcaaaggatc ttcttgagat
     4141 cctttttttc tgcgcgtaat ctgctgcttg caaacaaaaa aaccaccgct accagcggtg
     4201 gtttgtttgc cggatcaaga gctaccaact ctttttccga ggtaactggc ttcagcagag
     4261 cgcagatacc aaatactgtt cttctagtgt agccgtagtt aggccaccac ttcaagaact
     4321 ctgtagcacc gcctacatac ctcgctctgc taatcctgtt accagtggct gctgccagtg
     4381 gcgataagtc gtgtcttacc gggttggact caagacgata gttaccggat aaggcgcagc
     4441 ggtcgggctg aacggggggt tcgtgcacac agcccagctt ggagcgaacg acctacaccg
     4501 aactgagata cctacagcgt gagctatgag aaagcgccac gcttcccgaa gggagaaagg
     4561 cggacaggta tccggtaagc ggcagggtcg gaacaggaga gcgcacgagg gagcttccag
     4621 gggtaaacgc ctggtatctt tatagtcctg tcgggtttcg ccacctctga cttgagcatc
     4681 gatttttgtg atgctcgtca ggggggcgga gcctatggaa aaacgccagc aacgcagaaa
     4741 ggcccacccg aaggtgagcc aggtgattac atttgggccc tcatcagagg ttttcaccgt
     4801 catcaccgaa acgcgcgagg cagctgcggt aaagctcatc agcgtggtcg tgaagcgatt
     4861 cacagatgtc tgcctgttca tccgcgtcca gctcgttgag tttctccaga agcgttaatg
     4921 tctggcttct gataaagcgg gccatgttaa gggcggtttt ttcctgtttg gtcacttacc
     4981 aatgcttaat cagtgaggca cctatctcag cgatctgtct atttcgttca tccatagttg
     5041 cctgactccc cgtcgtgtag ataactacga tgcgggaggg cttaccatct ggccccagtg
     5101 ctgcaatgat accgcgagac ccacgctcac cggctccaga tttatcagca ataaaccagc
     5161 cagccgggag ggccgagcgc agaagtgatc ctgcaacttt atccgcctcc atccagtcta
     5221 ttaattgttg ccgggaagct agagtaagta gttcgccagt taatagtttg cgcaacgttg
     5281 ttgccattgc tacaggcatc gtggtgtcac gctcgtcgtt tggtatggct tcattcagct
     5341 ccggttccca acgatcaagg cgagttacat gatcccccat gttgtgcaaa aaagcggtta
     5401 gctccttcgg tcctccgatc gttgccagaa gtaagttggc cgcagtgtta tcactcatgg
     5461 ttatggcagc actgcataat tctcttactg tcatgccatc cgtgagatgc ttttctgtga
     5521 ctggtgagta ctcaaccaag tcattctgag aatagtgtat gcggcgaccg agttgctctt
     5581 gcccggcgtc aatacgggat aataccgcgc cacatagcag aactttaaaa gtgctcatca
     5641 ttggaaaacg ttcttcgggg cgtaaactct caaggatctt accgctgttg agatccagtt
     5701 cgatgtaacc cactcgtgca cccaactgat cttcagcatc ttttactttc accagcgttt
     5761 ctgggtgagc aaaaacagga aggcaaaatg ccgcaaaaaa gggaataagg gcgacacgga
     5821 aatgttgaat actcatttta gcttccttag ctcctgaaaa tctcgataac tcaaaaaata
     5881 cgcccggtag tgatcttatt tcattatggt gaaagttgga acctcttacg tgccgatcaa
     5941 gtcaaaagcc tccggtcgga ggcttttgac tttctgctat ggaggtcagg tatgatttaa
     6001 atggtcagtt aga
//
