[The description below was written by a language model from this plasmid's Addgene catalogue record and the feature table of its GenBank file.]
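Description:
pGBW-m4046174 is a yeast–E. coli shuttle plasmid of about 6 kb built for expressing the SARS-CoV-2 nucleocapsid (N) protein in Saccharomyces cerevisiae. In yeast it replicates episomally from a 2µ origin, which supports multicopy maintenance, and is selected through the URA3 auxotrophic marker, which complements uracil auxotrophy and can be counterselected with 5-fluoroorotic acid. In bacteria it is propagated from a ColE1/pUC-type origin with ampicillin selection. The beta-lactamase gene is annotated as being driven by a cat promoter. The catalogue lists the plasmid as high copy, although the feature table also annotates a rop coding sequence immediately downstream of AmpR, a gene normally associated with lowering copy number. Short phage T3 and T7 early terminators and a tonB terminator flank the bacterial modules, insulating them from transcriptional read-through.

The expression cassette uses the constitutive yeast TEF1 promoter (from the EF-1-alpha gene) to drive a wild-type N open reading frame, made by gene synthesis against the NCBI reference protein. Listing budding yeast beside the virus under species may indicate codon adaptation, but the record does not say so. The N coding region is not annotated in the feature table, but the unannotated interval between the promoter and the tag matches the stated insert size of roughly 1.25 kb. The backbone supplies an in-frame C-terminal thrombin cleavage site followed by a 6xHis tag, and a CYC1 primer site just downstream suggests a CYC1 terminator ends the transcript. This arrangement allows metal-affinity purification of N, with optional removal of the tag by thrombin. The plasmid belongs to a set of tagged SARS-CoV-2 yeast constructs intended for protein expression and purification.
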