Addgene plasmid #145427: pGBW-m4046174
Purpose: Yeast Expression plasmid for SARS-CoV-2 N (nucleocapsid)
Depositing lab: Ginkgo Bioworks & Benjie Chen. Depositing organization: Ginkgo Bioworks.
Backbone
  Vector backbone: AmpR; 2u URA3
  Backbone size w/o insert (bp): 4078
  Vector type: Yeast Expression
  Selectable markers: URA3
Growth in bacteria
  Bacterial resistance: Ampicillin, 100 μg/mL
  Growth temperature: 37°C
  Growth strain: DH5alpha
  Copy number: High Copy
Gene/Insert
  Gene/Insert name: SARS-CoV-2 N (nucleocapsid) (alt names: nucleocapsid phosphoprotein; N protein)
  Species: S. cerevisiae (budding yeast); Severe acute respiratory syndrome coronavirus 2
  Insert size (bp): 1253
  Mutation: wt
  Entrez Gene: N (a.k.a. GU280_gp10)
  Promoter: pTEF1
  Tag / fusion protein: Cleavable thrombin;6xHIS (C terminal on backbone)
  Cloning method: Unknown
Resource information
  A portion of this plasmid was derived from a plasmid made by: GinkgoBioworks
Depositor comments: NCBI Reference Sequence: YP_009724397.2. Created by gene synthesis with Not1 site.
How to cite: pGBW-m4046174 was a gift from Ginkgo Bioworks & Benjie Chen (Addgene plasmid # 145427 ; http://n2t.net/addgene:145427 ; RRID:Addgene_145427)
